Addgene plasmid #156594: pD649-HAsp-TNFRSF4-Fc(DAPA)-AviTag-6xHis
Purpose: Mammalian expression of cell-surface protein extracellular domain fused to Fc(DAPA)-Avi-6xHis. Protein is secreted from cells.
Depositing lab: Chris Garcia. Depositing organization: Stanford University. Publication: A Human IgSF Cell-Surface Interactome Reveals a Complex Network of Protein-Protein Interactions. Wojtowicz WM, Vielmetter J, Fernandes RA, Siepe DH, Eastman CL, Chisholm GB, Cox S, Klock H, Anderson PW, Rue SM, Miller JJ, Glaser SM, Bragstad ML, Vance J, Lam AW, Lesley SA, Zinn K, Garcia KC. Cell. 2020 Aug 20;182(4):1027-1043.e17. doi: 10.1016/j.cell.2020.07.025. PubMed 32822567.
Backbone
  Vector backbone: pD649
  Backbone size w/o insert (bp): 6106
  Vector type: Mammalian Expression
Growth in bacteria
  Bacterial resistance: Ampicillin, 100 μg/mL
  Growth temperature: 37°C
  Growth strain: DH5alpha
  Copy number: High Copy
Gene/Insert
  Gene/Insert name: TNFRSF4 (alt name: TNR4)
  Species: H. sapiens (human)
  Insert size (bp): 558
  Mutation: Fc region of human IgG contains D265A and P329A mutations (DAPA)
  Entrez Gene: TNFRSF4 (a.k.a. ACT35, CD134, IMD16, OX40, TXGP1L)
  Promoter: CMV/SP6
  Tag / fusion protein: Fc(DAPA)-AviTag-6xHis (C terminal on backbone)
  Cloning method: Restriction Enzyme; 5′ cloning site GCGGCCGC (not destroyed); 3′ cloning site GGCGCGCC (not destroyed)
  Sequencing primers: 5′ ATTTAGGTGACACTATAG; 3′ CACGTACCAGTTGAACTTCACC
Resource information
  A portion of this plasmid was derived from a plasmid made by: synthesis by ThermoFisher
Terms and licenses: Academic/Nonprofit Terms; Industry Terms: Not Available to Industry
Depositor comments: Some plasmids in this collection may have an IS4-like element ISVsa5 family transposase upstream of the CMV promoter.
How to cite: pD649-HAsp-TNFRSF4-Fc(DAPA)-AviTag-6xHis was a gift from Chris Garcia (Addgene plasmid # 156594 ; http://n2t.net/addgene:156594 ; RRID:Addgene_156594)
