[The description below was written by a language model from this plasmid's Addgene catalogue record and pLannotate feature annotations shown in this document.]
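Description:
pD649-HAsp-TNFRSF4-Fc(DAPA)-AviTag-6xHis is a mammalian expression plasmid built on the pD649 backbone for producing the extracellular domain of human TNFRSF4 (OX40/CD134) as a secreted Fc fusion protein. It is maintained in E. coli as a high-copy plasmid through a ColE1/pUC-type origin and selected with ampicillin via a full-length β-lactamase gene. The annotated sequence (about 6.7 kb) also contains an SV40 early promoter/EM7 promoter unit driving a puromycin N-acetyltransferase coding sequence with an SV40 polyadenylation signal. This would allow puromycin selection in mammalian cells, although the record does not describe that use. Small fragments annotated as KanR, lacZα, ble and f1 ori appear to be backbone remnants rather than functional parts.

The expression cassette uses the CMV immediate-early enhancer and promoter, followed by a piece of CMV intron A and an SP6 promoter, which could support in vitro transcription and serves as the 5′ sequencing primer site. The open reading frame starts with a secretion leader: the plasmid name calls it "HAsp", while the automated annotation matches part of it to an immunoglobulin heavy-chain signal sequence. The 558 bp TNFRSF4 ectodomain fragment follows, flanked by retained NotI and AscI sites that make the insert exchangeable. It is fused at its C terminus to a human IgG1 Fc carrying D265A and P329A (DAPA), substitutions generally used to reduce Fc effector binding. An AviTag for site-specific biotinylation and a 6xHis tag for metal-affinity purification follow the Fc according to the catalogue entry, though neither is annotated individually, and a bGH polyadenylation signal ends the transcript.

The plasmid belongs to a collection made for screening human cell-surface protein–protein interactions. The depositor notes that some members may carry an IS4-like transposase insertion upstream of the CMV promoter, but none is annotated here.
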