Features (pLannotate 1.2.2; 21 found; start..end, strand, type, name):
    119..143     -  CDS            KanR (fragment): aminoglycoside phosphotransferase; aph(3')-Ia; confers resistance to kanamycin
    254..842     +  rep_origin     ori: high-copy-number ColE1/pMB1/pBR322/pUC origin of replication
   1067..1084    +  terminator     rrnB T2 terminator (fragment): transcription terminator T2 from the E. coli rrnB gene
   1109..1128    -  CDS            lacZα (fragment): LacZα fragment of β-galactosidase; lacZ fragment
   1584..1600    +  protein_bind   lac operator: The lac repressor binds to the lac operator to inhibit transcription in E. coli. This inhibition can be relieved by adding lactose or isopropyl-β-D-thiogalactopyranoside (IPTG). lac repressor encoded by lacI
   1843..2146    +  enhancer       CMV enhancer: human cytomegalovirus immediate early enhancer
   2147..2350    +  promoter       CMV promoter: human cytomegalovirus (CMV) immediate early promoter
   2486..2529    +  intron         CMV intron (fragment): modified intron A from human cytomegalovirus
   2581..2599    +  promoter       SP6 promoter: promoter for bacteriophage SP6 RNA polymerase
   2603..2640    +  CDS            IgH signal sequence (fragment): signal sequence from the mouse immunoglobulin heavy chain variable region
   2749..3306    +  CDS            TNFRSF4 (fragment): TNR4_HUMAN - Also known as TXGP1L. Experimental evidence at protein level: Swiss-Prot protein existence level 1. (Microbial infection) Acts as a receptor for human herpesvirus 6B/HHV-6B. From Homo sapiens (Human).
   3322..3999    +  CDS            IGHG1 (fragment): IGHG1_HUMAN - Experimental evidence at protein level: Swiss-Prot protein existence level 1. Constant region of immunoglobulin heavy chains. Immunoglobulins, also known as antibodies, are membrane-bound or secreted glycoproteins produced by B lymphocytes. In the recognition phase of humoral immunity, the membrane-bound immunoglobulins serve as receptors which, upon binding of a specific antigen, trigger the clonal expansion and differentiation of B lymphocytes into immunoglobulins- secreting plasma cells. Secreted immunoglobulins mediate the effector phase of humoral immunity, which results in
   4214..4325    +  polyA_signal   bGH poly(A) signal: bovine growth hormone polyadenylation signal
   4326..4434    +  rep_origin     f1 ori (fragment): f1 bacteriophage origin of replication; arrow indicates direction of (+) strand synthesis
   4448..4777    +  promoter       SV40 promoter: SV40 enhancer and early promoter
   4825..4872    +  promoter       EM7 promoter: synthetic bacterial promoter&nbsp
   4891..5490    +  CDS            PuroR (fragment): puromycin N-acetyltransferase; pac from Streptomyces; confers resistance to puromycin
   5500..5625    +  CDS            ble (fragment): BLE_KLEPN - Experimental evidence at protein level: Swiss-Prot protein existence level 1. Binding protein with a strong affinity to the bleomycin family of antibiotics. Binds to CL990; an antimitotic-antibiotic compound. From Klebsiella pneumoniae.
   5620..5741    +  polyA_signal   SV40 poly(A) signal: SV40 polyadenylation signal
   5794..6654    -  CDS            AmpR: β-lactamase; bla; confers resistance to ampicillin, carbenicillin, and related antibiotics
   6657..89      -  promoter       AmpR promoter (fragment) (across the origin): bla
>Addgene plasmid #156594 | pD649-HAsp-TNFRSF4-Fc(DAPA)-AviTag-6xHis | addgene full sequence | sequence record 426828 | Addgene NGS Result
TTTCAATATTATTGAAGCATTTATCAGGGTTATTGTCTCATGAGCGGATACATATTTGAATGTATTTAGA
AAAATAAACAAATAGGGGTCAGTGTTACAACCAATTAACCAATTCTGAACATTATCGCGAGCCCATTTAT
ACCTGAATATGGCTCATAACACCCCTTGCTCATGACCAAAATCCCTTAACGTGAGTTACGCGCGCGTCGT
TCCACTGAGCGTCAGACCCCGTAGAAAAGATCAAAGGATCTTCTTGAGATCCTTTTTTTCTGCGCGTAAT
CTGCTGCTTGCAAACAAAAAAACCACCGCTACCAGCGGTGGTTTGTTTGCCGGATCAAGAGCTACCAACT
CTTTTTCCGAAGGTAACTGGCTTCAGCAGAGCGCAGATACCAAATACTGTTCTTCTAGTGTAGCCGTAGT
TAGCCCACCACTTCAAGAACTCTGTAGCACCGCCTACATACCTCGCTCTGCTAATCCTGTTACCAGTGGC
TGCTGCCAGTGGCGATAAGTCGTGTCTTACCGGGTTGGACTCAAGACGATAGTTACCGGATAAGGCGCAG
CGGTCGGGCTGAACGGGGGGTTCGTGCACACAGCCCAGCTTGGAGCGAACGACCTACACCGAACTGAGAT
ACCTACAGCGTGAGCTATGAGAAAGCGCCACGCTTCCCGAAGGGAGAAAGGCGGACAGGTATCCGGTAAG
CGGCAGGGTCGGAACAGGAGAGCGCACGAGGGAGCTTCCAGGGGGAAACGCCTGGTATCTTTATAGTCCT
GTCGGGTTTCGCCACCTCTGACTTGAGCGTCGATTTTTGTGATGCTCGTCAGGGGGGCGGAGCCTATGGA
AAAACGCCAGCAACGCGGCCTTTTTACGGTTCCTGGCCTTTTGCTGGCCTTTTGCTCACATGTTCTTTCC
TGCGTTATCCCCTGATTCTGTGGATAACCGTATTACCGCCTTTGAGTGAGCTGATACCGCTCGCCGCAGC
CGAACGACCGAGCGCAGCGAGTCAGTGAGCGAGGAAGCGGAAGGCGAGAGTAGGGAACTGCCAGGCATCA
AACTAAGCAGAAGGCCCCTGACGGATGGCCTTTTTGCGTTTCTACAAACTCTTTCTGTGTTGTAAAACGA
CGGCCAGTCTTAAGCTCGGGCCCCCTGGGCGGTTCTGATAACGAGTAATCGTTAATCCGCAAATAACGTA
AAAACCCGCTTCGGCGGGTTTTTTTATGGGGGGAGTTTAGGGAAAGAGCATTTGTCAGAATATTTAAGGG
CGCCTGTCACTTTGCTTGATATATGAGAATTATTTAACCTTATAAATGAGAAAAAAGCAACGCACTTTAA
ATAAGATACGTTGCTTTTTCGATTGATGAACACCTATAATTAAACTATTCATCTATTATTTATGATTTTT
TGTATATACAATATTTCTAGTTTGTTAAAGAGAATTAAGAAAATAAATCTCGAAAATAATAAAGGGAAAA
TCAGTTTTTGATATCAAAATTATACATGTCAACGATAATACAAAATATAATACAAACTATAAGATGTTAT
CAGTATTTATTATCATTTAGAATAAATTTTGTGTCGCCCTTAATTGTGAGCGGATAACAATTACGAGCTT
CATGCACAGTGGCGTTGACTCAATATTGGCCATTAGCCATATTATTCATTGGTTATATAGCATAAATCAA
TATTGGCTATTGGCCATTGCATACGTTGTATCTATATCATAATATGTACATTTATATTGGCTCATGTCCA
ATATGACCGCCATGTTGGCATTGATTATTGACTAGTTATTAATAGTAATCAATTACGGGGTCATTAGTTC
ATAGCCCATATATGGAGTTCCGCGTTACATAACTTACGGTAAATGGCCCGCCTGGCTGACCGCCCAACGA
CCCCCGCCCATTGACGTCAATAATGACGTATGTTCCCATAGTAACGCCAATAGGGACTTTCCATTGACGT
CAATGGGTGGAGTATTTACGGTAAACTGCCCACTTGGCAGTACATCAAGTGTATCATATGCCAAGTACGC
CCCCTATTGACGTCAATGACGGTAAATGGCCCGCCTGGCATTATGCCCAGTACATGACCTTATGGGACTT
TCCTACTTGGCAGTACATCTACGTATTAGTCATCGCTATTACCATGGTGATGCGGTTTTGGCAGTACATC
AATGGGCGTGGATAGCGGTTTGACTCACGGGGATTTCCAAGTCTCCACCCCATTGACGTCAATGGGAGTT
TGTTTTGGCACCAAAATCAACGGGACTTTCCAAAATGTCGTAACAACTCCGCCCCATTGACGCAAATGGG
CGGTAGGCGTGTACGGTGGGAGGTCTATATAAGCAGAGCTCGTTTAGTGAACCGTCAGATCGCCTGGAGA
CGCCATCCACGCTGTTTTGACCTCCATAGAAGACACCGGGACCGATCCAGCCTCCGCGGCCGGGAACGGT
GCATTGGAACGCGGATTCCCCGTGCCAAGAGTGACGTAAGTACCGCCTATAGAGTCTATAGGCCCACCCC
CTTGGCTTCGTTAGAACGCGGCTACAATTAATACATAACCTTATGTATCATACACATACGATTTAGGTGA
CACTATAGAATAACATCCACTTTGCCTTTCTCTCCACAGGTGTCCACTCCCAGGTCCAACTGCACCTCGG
TTCTATCGAAAACGCGCCTGCTAGCGCCACCATGAAGACCATCATTGCCCTGAGCTACATCTTCTGCCTG
GTGTTCGCTGCGGCCGCCTTGCATTGTGTGGGCGACACATACCCCAGCAACGACAGATGCTGCCACGAGT
GTAGACCCGGCAATGGCATGGTGTCCAGATGCAGCAGATCCCAGAACACCGTGTGCAGACCTTGCGGCCC
TGGCTTCTACAACGACGTGGTGTCTAGCAAGCCCTGCAAGCCATGCACCTGGTGCAATCTGAGAAGCGGC
AGCGAGAGAAAGCAGCTGTGTACCGCCACACAGGATACCGTGTGTAGATGCAGAGCCGGCACACAGCCCC
TGGATTCTTATAAGCCTGGCGTGGACTGTGCCCCTTGTCCTCCTGGACACTTCAGCCCTGGCGATAACCA
GGCCTGCAAACCCTGGACAAATTGCACACTGGCCGGCAAGCACACACTGCAGCCTGCCTCTAATAGCAGC
GACGCCATCTGCGAGGATAGGGACCCTCCTGCTACACAGCCTCAAGAGACACAGGGACCTCCAGCCAGAC
CTATCACAGTGCAGCCTACAGAGGCCTGGCCTAGAACATCTCAGGGCCCTAGCACAAGACCTGTGGAAGT
TCCTGGTGGCAGAGCTGGCGCGCCGGGCGGCGACAAGACCCACACCTGCCCCCCCTGCCCAGCTCCAGAA
CTGCTGGGAGGGCCTTCCGTGTTCCTGTTCCCCCCCAAGCCCAAGGACACCCTGATGATCAGCAGGACCC
CCGAGGTGACCTGCGTGGTGGTGGCCGTGTCCCACGAGGACCCAGAGGTGAAGTTCAACTGGTACGTGGA
CGGCGTGGAGGTGCACAACGCCAAGACCAAGCCCAGAGAGGAGCAGTACAACAGCACCTACAGGGTGGTG
TCCGTGCTGACCGTGCTGCACCAGGACTGGCTGAACGGCAAAGAATACAAGTGCAAAGTCTCCAACAAGG
CCCTGGCTGCCCCAATCGAAAAGACAATCAGCAAGGCCAAGGGCCAGCCACGGGAGCCCCAGGTGTACAC
CCTGCCCCCCAGCCGGGAGGAGATGACCAAGAACCAGGTGTCCCTGACCTGTCTGGTGAAGGGCTTCTAC
CCCAGCGATATCGCCGTGGAGTGGGAGAGCAACGGCCAGCCCGAGAACAACTACAAGACCACCCCCCCAG
TGCTGGACAGCGACGGCAGCTTCTTCCTGTACAGCAAGCTGACCGTGGACAAGTCCAGGTGGCAGCAGGG
CAACGTGTTCAGCTGCAGCGTGATGCACGAGGCCCTGCACAACCACTACACCCAGAAGTCCCTGAGCCTG
AGCCCCGGCGGCAGCGGTCTTAATGATATTTTCGAGGCTCAGAAGATTGAGTGGCATGAACACCACCACC
ATCACCACTAAGGCCGGCCTGTAGTCACTGGCACAACGCGTTACCCGGTAAGCCAATCGGGTATACACGG
TCGTCATACTGCAGACAGGGTTCTTCTACTTTGCAAGATAGTCTTGAGTAGTAAAATAAATAGATAGAGA
AAATCAGCCTCGACTGTGCCTTCTAGTTGCCAGCCATCTGTTGTTTGCCCCTCCCCCGTGCCTTCCTTGA
CCCTGGAAGGTGCCACTCCCACTGTCCTTTCCTAATAAAATGAGGAAATTGCATCACAACACTCAACCCT
ATCTCGGTCTATTCTTTTGATTTATAAGGGATTTTGCCGATTTCGGCCTATTGGTTAAAAAATGAGCTGA
TTTAACAAAAATTTAACGCGAATTAATTCTGTGGAATGTGTGTCAGTTAGGGTGTGGAAAGTCCCCAGGC
TCCCCAGCAGGCAGAAGTATGCAAAGCATGCATCTCAATTAGTCAGCAACCAGGTGTGGAAAGTCCCCAG
GCTCCCCAGCAGGCAGAAGTATGCAAAGCATGCATCTCAATTAGTCAGCAACCATAGTCCCGCCCCTAAC
TCCGCCCATCCCGCCCCTAACTCCGCCCAGTTCCGCCCATTCTCCGCCCCATGGCTGACTAATTTTTTTT
ATTTATGCAGAGGCCGAGGCCGCCTCTGCCTCTGAGCTATTCCAGAAGTAGTGAGGAGGCTTTTTTGGAG
GCCTAGGCTTTTGCAAAAAGCTCCCGGGAGCTTGTATATCCATTTTCGGATCTGATCAGCACGTGTTGAC
AATTAATCATCGGCATAGTATATCGGCATAGTATAATACGACAAGGTGAGGAACTAAACCATGACCGAGT
ACAAGCCCACGGTGCGCCTCGCCACCCGCGACGACGTCCCCAGGGCCGTACGCACCCTCGCCGCCGCGTT
CGCCGACTACCCCGCCACGCGCCACACCGTCGATCCGGACCGCCACATCGAGCGGGTCACCGAGCTGCAA
GAACTCTTCCTCACGCGCGTCGGGCTCGACATCGGCAAGGTGTGGGTCGCGGACGACGGCGCCGCGGTGG
CGGTCTGGACCACGCCGGAGAGCGTCGAAGCGGGGGCGGTGTTCGCCGAGATCGGCCCGCGCATGGCCGA
GTTGAGCGGTTCCCGGCTGGCCGCGCAGCAACAGATGGAAGGCCTCCTGGCGCCGCACCGGCCCAAGGAG
CCCGCGTGGTTCCTGGCCACCGTCGGCGTCTCGCCCGACCACCAGGGCAAGGGTCTGGGCAGCGCCGTCG
TGCTCCCCGGAGTGGAGGCGGCCGAGCGCGCCGGGGTGCCCGCCTTCCTGGAGACATCCGCGCCCCGCAA
CCTCCCCTTCTACGAGCGGCTCGGCTTCACCGTCACCGCCGACGTCGAGGTGCCCGAAGGACCGCGCACC
TGGTGCATGACCCGCAAGCCCGGTGCCTGACACGTGCTACGAGATTTCGATTCCACCGCCGCCTTCTATG
AAAGGTTGGGCTTCGGAATCGTTTTCCGGGACGCCGGCTGGATGATCCTCCAGCGCGGGGATCTCATGCT
GGAGTTCTTCGCCCACCCCAACTTGTTTATTGCAGCTTATAATGGTTACAAATAAAGCAATAGCATCACA
AATTTCACAAATAAAGCATTTTTTTCACTGCATTCTAGTTGTGGTTTGTCCAAACTCATCAATGTATCTT
ATCATGTCTGTATACCGTCGACCTCTAGCTAGAGCTTGGCGTAATCATGGTCATTACCAATGCTTAATCA
GTGAGGCACCTATCTCAGCGATCTGTCTATTTCGTTCATCCATAGTTGCCTGACTCCCCGTCGTGTAGAT
AACTACGATACGGGAGGGCTTACCATCTGGCCCCAGCGCTGCGATGATACCGCGAGAACCACGCTCACCG
GCTCCGGATTTATCAGCAATAAACCAGCCAGCCGGAAGGGCCGAGCGCAGAAGTGGTCCTGCAACTTTAT
CCGCCTCCATCCAGTCTATTAATTGTTGCCGGGAAGCTAGAGTAAGTAGTTCGCCAGTTAATAGTTTGCG
CAACGTTGTTGCCATCGCTACAGGCATCGTGGTGTCACGCTCGTCGTTTGGTATGGCTTCATTCAGCTCC
GGTTCCCAACGATCAAGGCGAGTTACATGATCCCCCATGTTGTGCAAAAAAGCGGTTAGCTCCTTCGGTC
CTCCGATCGTTGTCAGAAGTAAGTTGGCCGCAGTGTTATCACTCATGGTTATGGCAGCACTGCATAATTC
TCTTACTGTCATGCCATCCGTAAGATGCTTTTCTGTGACTGGTGAGTACTCAACCAAGTCATTCTGAGAA
TAGTGTATGCGGCGACCGAGTTGCTCTTGCCCGGCGTCAATACGGGATAATACCGCGCCACATAGCAGAA
CTTTAAAAGTGCTCATCATTGGAAAACGTTCTTCGGGGCGAAAACTCTCAAGGATCTTACCGCTGTTGAG
ATCCAGTTCGATGTAACCCACTCGTGCACCCAACTGATCTTCAGCATCTTTTACTTTCACCAGCGTTTCT
GGGTGAGCAAAAACAGGAAGGCAAAATGCCGCAAAAAAGGGAATAAGGGCGACACGGAAATGTTGAATAC
TCATATTCTTCCTT
