>Addgene plasmid #156594 | pD649-HAsp-TNFRSF4-Fc(DAPA)-AviTag-6xHis | depositor partial sequence | sequence record 302298 | insert (extracellular domain)
TTGCATTGTGTGGGCGACACATACCCCAGCAACGACAGATGCTGCCACGAGTGTAGACCCGGCAATGGCA
TGGTGTCCAGATGCAGCAGATCCCAGAACACCGTGTGCAGACCTTGCGGCCCTGGCTTCTACAACGACGT
GGTGTCTAGCAAGCCCTGCAAGCCATGCACCTGGTGCAATCTGAGAAGCGGCAGCGAGAGAAAGCAGCTG
TGTACCGCCACACAGGATACCGTGTGTAGATGCAGAGCCGGCACACAGCCCCTGGATTCTTATAAGCCTG
GCGTGGACTGTGCCCCTTGTCCTCCTGGACACTTCAGCCCTGGCGATAACCAGGCCTGCAAACCCTGGAC
AAATTGCACACTGGCCGGCAAGCACACACTGCAGCCTGCCTCTAATAGCAGCGACGCCATCTGCGAGGAT
AGGGACCCTCCTGCTACACAGCCTCAAGAGACACAGGGACCTCCAGCCAGACCTATCACAGTGCAGCCTA
CAGAGGCCTGGCCTAGAACATCTCAGGGCCCTAGCACAAGACCTGTGGAAGTTCCTGGTGGCAGAGCT
